Addgene plasmid #112962: 3xmScarletI_UtrCH
Purpose: In vivo visualization of F-actin (can be used for colocalization studies)
Depositing lab: Dorus Gadella. Depositing organization: University of Amsterdam. Publication: Robust and Bright Genetically Encoded Fluorescent Markers for Highlighting Structures and Compartments in Mammalian Cells. Chertkova AO, Mastop M, Postma M, van Bommel N, van der Niet S, Batenburg KL, Joosen L, Gadella TWJ, Okada Y, Goedhart J. bioRxiv (2020) 160374; doi: https://doi.org/10.1101/160374.
Backbone
  Vector backbone: pEGFP-C1
  Backbone manufacturer: Clontech
  Vector type: Mammalian Expression
Growth in bacteria
  Bacterial resistance: Kanamycin, 50 μg/mL
  Growth temperature: 37°C
  Growth strain: DH5alpha
  Copy number: High Copy
Gene/Insert
  Gene/Insert name: UtrCH
  Species: Synthetic
  Promoter: CMV
  Tag / fusion protein: 3x mScarlet-I (N terminal on insert)
  Cloning method: Restriction Enzyme; 5′ cloning site unknown (unknown if destroyed)
Terms and licenses: Academic/Nonprofit Terms; Industry Terms: Not Available to Industry
How to cite: 3xmScarletI_UtrCH was a gift from Dorus Gadella (Addgene plasmid # 112962 ; http://n2t.net/addgene:112962 ; RRID:Addgene_112962)
