[The description below was written by a language model from this plasmid's Addgene catalogue record and pLannotate feature annotations shown in this document.]
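Description:
3xmScarletI_UtrCH is a mammalian expression plasmid built on the Clontech pEGFP-C1 backbone, designed to label filamentous actin in living cells with a bright red fluorescent marker. The 6.9 kb plasmid is propagated in E. coli through a high-copy ColE1/pUC-type origin and selected with kanamycin. Resistance comes from the Tn5 NeoR/KanR gene, which sits behind tandem bacterial (bla) and SV40 early promoters and ends in an HSV TK polyadenylation signal, so the same cassette can also support G418 selection in mammalian cells. An f1 origin from the parental backbone is present as well. Short annotated fragments of ble, SV40 large T antigen and a bGH poly(A) signal appear to be backbone remnants or partial matches rather than functional parts.

The payload is driven by the CMV immediate early enhancer and promoter and terminated by the SV40 poly(A) signal. It encodes three tandem copies of the monomeric, rapidly maturing red fluorescent protein mScarlet-I fused to the N terminus of UtrCH, a fragment of human utrophin (the catalogue lists the insert species as synthetic). The automated annotation calls only the third copy mScarlet-I and labels the preceding stretch of about 1.4 kb as the red protein RRvT. That length fits two tandem fluorescent protein units, so it most likely represents the first two mScarlet-I copies. A multiple cloning site remnant follows the utrophin fragment. The utrophin fragment targets the fusion to F-actin, and the triple fluorophore increases signal per bound probe. The stated use is in vivo visualization of F-actin, including colocalization studies with markers in other spectral channels.
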