Features (pLannotate 1.2.2; 17 found; start..end, strand, type, name):
      1..304     +  enhancer       CMV enhancer: human cytomegalovirus immediate early enhancer
    305..508     +  promoter       CMV promoter: human cytomegalovirus (CMV) immediate early promoter
    553..1959    +  CDS            RRvT: RRvT is a basic (constitutively fluorescent) red fluorescent protein published in 2016, derived from Discosoma sp.. It has very low acid sensitivity.
   1975..2670    +  CDS            mScarlet-I: mScarlet-I is a basic (constitutively fluorescent) red fluorescent protein published in 2016, derived from synthetic construct. It is reported to be a rapidly-maturing monomer with moderate acid sensitivity.
   2680..3462    +  CDS            UTRN (fragment): UTRN_HUMAN - Also known as DMDL, DRP1. Experimental evidence at protein level: Swiss-Prot protein existence level 1. May play a role in anchoring the cytoskeleton to the plasma membrane. From Homo sapiens (Human).
   3466..3518    +  misc_feature   MCS: multiple cloning site
   3535..3619    +  CDS            large T antigen (fragment): large T antigen from SV40 (simian virus 40)
   3642..3763    +  polyA_signal   SV40 poly(A) signal: SV40 polyadenylation signal
   3797..4225    -  rep_origin     f1 ori (sequence partly withheld): f1 bacteriophage origin of replication; arrow indicates direction of (+) strand synthesis
   4252..4356    +  promoter       AmpR promoter: bla
   4358..4715    +  promoter       SV40 promoter: SV40 enhancer and early promoter
   4750..5544    +  CDS            NeoR/KanR: aminoglycoside phosphotransferase from Tn5; aph(3')-II (or nptII); confers resistance to neomycin, kanamycin, and G418 (Geneticin®)
   5565..5717    +  CDS            ble (fragment): BLE_KLEPN - Experimental evidence at protein level: Swiss-Prot protein existence level 1. Binding protein with a strong affinity to the bleomycin family of antibiotics. Binds to CL990; an antimitotic-antibiotic compound. From Klebsiella pneumoniae.
   5776..5823    +  polyA_signal   HSV TK poly(A) signal: herpes simplex virus thymidine kinase polyadenylation signal (Cole and Stacy, 1985)
   5914..5930    -  polyA_signal   bGH poly(A) signal (fragment): bovine growth hormone polyadenylation signal
   6152..6740    +  rep_origin     ori: high-copy-number ColE1/pMB1/pBR322/pUC origin of replication
   6855..6914    +  enhancer       CMV enhancer (fragment): human cytomegalovirus immediate early enhancer
>Addgene plasmid #112962 | 3xmScarletI_UtrCH | addgene full sequence | sequence record 324282 | Addgene NGS Result
CGTTACATAACTTACGGTAAATGGCCCGCCTGGCTGACCGCCCAACGACCCCCGCCCATTGACGTCAATA
ATGACGTATGTTCCCATAGTAACGCCAATAGGGACTTTCCATTGACGTCAATGGGTGGAGTATTTACGGT
AAACTGCCCACTTGGCAGTACATCAAGTGTATCATATGCCAAGTACGCCCCCTATTGACGTCAATGACGG
TAAATGGCCCGCCTGGCATTATGCCCAGTACATGACCTTATGGGACTTTCCTACTTGGCAGTACATCTAC
GTATTAGTCATCGCTATTACCATGGTGATGCGGTTTTGGCAGTACATCAATGGGCGTGGATAGCGGTTTG
ACTCACGGGGATTTCCAAGTCTCCACCCCATTGACGTCAATGGGAGTTTGTTTTGGCACCAAAATCAACG
GGACTTTCCAAAATGTCGTAACAACTCCGCCCCATTGACGCAAATGGGCGGTAGGCGTGTACGGTGGGAG
GTCTATATAAGCAGAGCTGGTTTAGTGAACCGTCAGATCCGCTAGCGCTACCGGTCGCCACCATGGTGAG
CAAGGGCGAGGCAGTGATCAAGGAGTTCATGCGGTTCAAGGTGCACATGGAGGGCTCCATGAACGGCCAC
GAGTTCGAGATCGAGGGCGAGGGCGAGGGCCGCCCCTACGAGGGCACCCAGACCGCCAAGCTGAAGGTGA
CCAAGGGTGGCCCCCTGCCCTTCTCCTGGGACATCCTGTCCCCTCAGTTCATGTACGGCTCCAGGGCCTT
CATCAAGCACCCCGCCGACATCCCCGACTACTATAAGCAGTCCTTCCCCGAGGGCTTCAAGTGGGAGCGC
GTGATGAACTTCGAGGACGGCGGCGCCGTGACCGTGACCCAGGACACCTCCCTGGAGGACGGCACCCTGA
TCTACAAGGTGAAGCTCCGCGGCACCAACTTCCCTCCTGACGGCCCCGTAATGCAGAAGAAGACAATGGG
CTGGGAAGCGTCCACCGAGCGGTTGTACCCCGAGGACGGCGTGCTGAAGGGCGACATTAAGATGGCCCTG
CGCCTGAAGGACGGCGGCCGCTACCTGGCGGACTTCAAGACCACCTACAAGGCCAAGAAGCCCGTGCAGA
TGCCCGGCGCCTACAACGTCGACCGCAAGTTGGACATCACCTCCCACAACGAGGACTACACCGTGGTGGA
ACAGTACGAACGCTCCGAGGGCCGCCACTCCACCGGCGGCATGGACGAGCTGTACCAGGGTGGCAGCGGT
GGCATGGTGAGCAAGGGCGAGGCAGTGATCAAGGAGTTCATGCGGTTCAAGGTGCACATGGAGGGCTCCA
TGAACGGCCACGAGTTCGAGATCGAGGGCGAGGGCGAGGGCCGCCCCTACGAGGGCACCCAGACCGCCAA
GCTGAAGGTGACCAAGGGTGGCCCCCTGCCCTTCTCCTGGGACATCCTGTCCCCTCAGTTCATGTACGGC
TCCAGGGCCTTCATCAAGCACCCCGCCGACATCCCCGACTACTATAAGCAGTCCTTCCCCGAGGGCTTCA
AGTGGGAGCGCGTGATGAACTTCGAGGACGGCGGCGCCGTGACCGTGACCCAGGACACCTCCCTGGAGGA
CGGCACCCTGATCTACAAGGTGAAGCTCCGCGGCACCAACTTCCCTCCTGACGGCCCCGTAATGCAGAAG
AAGACAATGGGCTGGGAAGCGTCCACCGAGCGGTTGTACCCCGAGGACGGCGTGCTGAAGGGCGACATTA
AGATGGCCCTGCGCCTGAAGGACGGCGGCCGCTACCTGGCGGACTTCAAGACCACCTACAAGGCCAAGAA
GCCCGTGCAGATGCCCGGCGCCTACAACGTCGACCGCAAGTTGGACATCACCTCCCACAACGAGGACTAC
ACCGTGGTGGAACAGTACGAACGCTCCGAGGGCCGCCACTCCACCGGCGGCATGGACGAGCTGTACCAGG
GTGGCAGCGGTGGCATGGTGAGCAAGGGCGAGGCAGTGATCAAGGAGTTCATGCGGTTCAAGGTGCACAT
GGAGGGCTCCATGAACGGCCACGAGTTCGAGATCGAGGGCGAGGGCGAGGGCCGCCCCTACGAGGGCACC
CAGACCGCCAAGCTGAAGGTGACCAAGGGTGGCCCCCTGCCCTTCTCCTGGGACATCCTGTCCCCTCAGT
TCATGTACGGCTCCAGGGCCTTCATCAAGCACCCCGCCGACATCCCCGACTACTATAAGCAGTCCTTCCC
CGAGGGCTTCAAGTGGGAGCGCGTGATGAACTTCGAGGACGGCGGCGCCGTGACCGTGACCCAGGACACC
TCCCTGGAGGACGGCACCCTGATCTACAAGGTGAAGCTCCGCGGCACCAACTTCCCTCCTGACGGCCCCG
TAATGCAGAAGAAGACAATGGGCTGGGAAGCGTCCACCGAGCGGTTGTACCCCGAGGACGGCGTGCTGAA
GGGCGACATTAAGATGGCCCTGCGCCTGAAGGACGGCGGCCGCTACCTGGCGGACTTCAAGACCACCTAC
AAGGCCAAGAAGCCCGTGCAGATGCCCGGCGCCTACAACGTCGACCGCAAGTTGGACATCACCTCCCACA
ACGAGGACTACACCGTGGTGGAACAGTACGAACGCTCCGAGGGCCGCCACTCCACCGGCGGCATGGACGA
GCTGTACAAGTCCGGAACCATGGCCAAGTATGGAGAACATGAAGCCAGTCCTGACAATGGGCAGAACGAA
TTCAGTGATATCATTAAGTCCAGATCTGATGAACACAATGACGTACAGAAGAAAACCTTTACCAAATGGA
TAAATGCTCGATTTTCAAAGAGTGGGAAACCACCCATCAATGATATGTTCACAGACCTCAAAGATGGAAG
GAAGCTATTGGATCTTCTAGAAGGCCTCACAGGAACATCACTGCCAAAGGAACGTGGTTCCACAAGGGTA
CATGCCTTAAATAACGTCAACAGAGTGCTGCAGGTTTTACATCAGAACAATGTGGAATTAGTGAATATAG
GGGGAACCGACATTGTGGATGGAAATCACAAACTGACTTTGGGGTTACTTTGGAGCATCATTTTGCACTG
GCAGGTGAAAGATGTCATGAAGGATGTCATGTCGGACCTGCAGCAGACGAACAGTGAGAAGATCCTGCTC
AGCTGGGTGCGTCAGACCACCAGGCCCTACAGCCAAGTCAACGTCCTCAACTTCACCACCAGCTGGACAG
ATGGACTCGCCTTTAATGCTGTCCTCCACCGACATAAACCTGATCTCTTCAGCTGGGATAAAGTTGTCAA
AATGTCACCAATTGAGAGACTTGAACATGCCTTCAGCAAGGCTCAAACTTATTTGGGAATTGAAAAGCTG
TTAGATCCTGAAGATGTTGCCGTTCGGCTTCCTGACAAGAAATCCATAATTATGTATTTAACATCTTTGT
TTGAGGTGCTACCTCAGCAAGTCACCATAGACTAACTCGAGCTCAAGCTTCGAATTCTGCAGTCGACGGT
ACCGCGGGCCCGGGATCCACCGGATCTAGATAACTGATCATAATCAGCCATACCACATTTGTAGAGGTTT
TACTTGCTTTAAAAAACCTCCCACACCTCCCCCTGAACCTGAAACATAAAATGAATGCAATTGTTGTTGT
TAACTTGTTTATTGCAGCTTATAATGGTTACAAATAAAGCAATAGCATCACAAATTTCACAAATAAAGCA
TTTTTTTCACTGCATTCTAGTTGTGGTTTGTCCAAACTCATCAATGTATCTTAAGGCGTAAATTGTAAGC
GTTAATATTTTGTTAAAATTCGCGTTAAATTTTTGTTAAATCAGCTCATTTTTTAACCAATAGGCCGAAA
TCGGCAAAATCCCTTATAAATCAAAAGAATAGACCGAGATAGGGT
[37 nt withheld, positions 3896-3932]
AAAGAACGTGGACTCCAACGTCAAAGG
[49 nt withheld, positions 3960-4008]
T
[91 nt withheld, positions 4010-4100]
G
[124 nt withheld, positions 4102-4225]
CAGGTGGCACTTTTCGGGGAAATGTGCGCGGAACCCCTATTTGTTTATTTTTCTAAATACATTCAAATAT
GTATCCGCTCATGAGACAATAACCCTGATAAATGCTTCAATAATATTGAAAAAGGAAGAGTCCTGAGGCG
GAAAGAACCAGCTGTGGAATGTGTGTCAGTTAGGGTGTGGAAAGTCCCCAGGCTCCCCAGCAGGCAGAAG
TATGCAAAGCATGCATCTCAATTAGTCAGCAACCAGGTGTGGAAAGTCCCCAGGCTCCCCAGCAGGCAGA
AGTATGCAAAGCATGCATCTCAATTAGTCAGCAACCATAGTCCCGCCCCTAACTCCGCCCATCCCGCCCC
TAACTCCGCCCAGTTCCGCCCATTCTCCGCCCCATGGCTGACTAATTTTTTTTATTTATGCAGAGGCCGA
GGCCGCCTCGGCCTCTGAGCTATTCCAGAAGTAGTGAGGAGGCTTTTTTGGAGGCCTAGGCTTTTGCAAA
GATCGATCAAGAGACAGGATGAGGATCGTTTCGCATGATTGAACAAGATGGATTGCACGCAGGTTCTCCG
GCCGCTTGGGTGGAGAGGCTATTCGGCTATGACTGGGCACAACAGACAATCGGCTGCTCTGATGCCGCCG
TGTTCCGGCTGTCAGCGCAGGGGCGCCCGGTTCTTTTTGTCAAGACCGACCTGTCCGGTGCCCTGAATGA
ACTGCAAGACGAGGCAGCGCGGCTATCGTGGCTGGCCACGACGGGCGTTCCTTGCGCAGCTGTGCTCGAC
GTTGTCACTGAAGCGGGAAGGGACTGGCTGCTATTGGGCGAAGTGCCGGGGCAGGATCTCCTGTCATCTC
ACCTTGCTCCTGCCGAGAAAGTATCCATCATGGCTGATGCAATGCGGCGGCTGCATACGCTTGATCCGGC
TACCTGCCCATTCGACCACCAAGCGAAACATCGCATCGAGCGAGCACGTACTCGGATGGAAGCCGGTCTT
GTCGATCAGGATGATCTGGACGAAGAGCATCAGGGGCTCGCGCCAGCCGAACTGTTCGCCAGGCTCAAGG
CGAGCATGCCCGACGGCGAGGATCTCGTCGTGACCCATGGCGATGCCTGCTTGCCGAATATCATGGTGGA
AAATGGCCGCTTTTCTGGATTCATCGACTGTGGCCGGCTGGGTGTGGCGGACCGCTATCAGGACATAGCG
TTGGCTACCCGTGATATTGCTGAAGAGCTTGGCGGCGAATGGGCTGACCGCTTCCTCGTGCTTTACGGTA
TCGCCGCTCCCGATTCGCAGCGCATCGCCTTCTATCGCCTTCTTGACGAGTTCTTCTGAGCGGGACTCTG
GGGTTCGAAATGACCGACCAAGCGACGCCCAACCTGCCATCACGAGATTTCGATTCCACCGCCGCCTTCT
ATGAAAGGTTGGGCTTCGGAATCGTTTTCCGGGACGCCGGCTGGATGATCCTCCAGCGCGGGGATCTCAT
GCTGGAGTTCTTCGCCCACCCTAGGGGGAGGCTAACTGAAACACGGAAGGAGACAATACCGGAAGGAACC
CGCGCTATGACGGCAATAAAAAGACAGAATAAAACGCACGGTGTTGGGTCGTTTGTTCATAAACGCGGGG
TTCGGTCCCAGGGCTGGCACTCTGTCGATACCCCACCGAGACCCCATTGGGGCCAATACGCCCGCGTTTC
TTCCTTTTCCCCACCCCACCCCCCAAGTTCGGGTGAAGGCCCAGGGCTCGCAGCCAACGTCGGGGCGGCA
GGCCCTGCCATAGCCTCAGGTTACTCATATATACTTTAGATTGATTTAAAACTTCATTTTTAATTTAAAA
GGATCTAGGTGAAGATCCTTTTTGATAATCTCATGACCAAAATCCCTTAACGTGAGTTTTCGTTCCACTG
AGCGTCAGACCCCGTAGAAAAGATCAAAGGATCTTCTTGAGATCCTTTTTTTCTGCGCGTAATCTGCTGC
TTGCAAACAAAAAAACCACCGCTACCAGCGGTGGTTTGTTTGCCGGATCAAGAGCTACCAACTCTTTTTC
CGAAGGTAACTGGCTTCAGCAGAGCGCAGATACCAAATACTGTTCTTCTAGTGTAGCCGTAGTTAGGCCA
CCACTTCAAGAACTCTGTAGCACCGCCTACATACCTCGCTCTGCTAATCCTGTTACCAGTGGCTGCTGCC
AGTGGCGATAAGTCGTGTCTTACCGGGTTGGACTCAAGACGATAGTTACCGGATAAGGCGCAGCGGTCGG
GCTGAACGGGGGGTTCGTGCACACAGCCCAGCTTGGAGCGAACGACCTACACCGAACTGAGATACCTACA
GCGTGAGCTATGAGAAAGCGCCACGCTTCCCGAAGGGAGAAAGGCGGACAGGTATCCGGTAAGCGGCAGG
GTCGGAACAGGAGAGCGCACGAGGGAGCTTCCAGGGGGAAACGCCTGGTATCTTTATAGTCCTGTCGGGT
TTCGCCACCTCTGACTTGAGCGTCGATTTTTGTGATGCTCGTCAGGGGGGCGGAGCCTATGGAAAAACGC
CAGCAACGCGGCCTTTTTACGGTTCCTGGCCTTTTGCTGGCCTTTTGCTCACATGTTCTTTCCTGCGTTA
TCCCCTGATTCTGTGGATAACCGTATTACCGCCATGCATTAGTTATTAATAGTAATCAATTACGGGGTCA
TTAGTTCATAGCCCATATATGGAGTTCCG
